>Addgene plasmid #166958 | HA-KIF5A | addgene full sequence | sequence record 328015 | Addgene NGS Result
GACATTGATTATTGACTAGTTATTAATAGTAATCAATTACGGGGTCATTAGTTCATAGCCCATATATGGA
GTTCCGCGTTACATAACTTACGGTAAATGGCCCGCCTGGCTGACCGCCCAACGACCCCCGCCCATTGACG
TCAATAATGACGTATGTTCCCATAGTAACGCCAATAGGGACTTTCCATTGACGTCAATGGGTGGAGTATT
TACGGTAAACTGCCCACTTGGCAGTACATCAAGTGTATCATATGCCAAGTACGCCCCCTATTGACGTCAA
TGACGGTAAATGGCCCGCCTGGCATTATGCCCAGTACATGACCTTATGGGACTTTCCTACTTGGCAGTAC
ATCTACGTATTAGTCATCGCTATTACCATGGTGATGCGGTTTTGGCAGTACATCAATGGGCGTGGATAGC
GGTTTGACTCACGGGGATTTCCAAGTCTCCACCCCATTGACGTCAATGGGAGTTTGTTTTGGCACCAAAA
TCAACGGGACTTTCCAAAATGTCGTAACAACTCCGCCCCATTGACGCAAATGGGCGGTAGGCGTGTACGG
TGGGAGGTCTATATAAGCAGAGCTCTCTGGCTAACTAGAGAACCCACTGCTTACTGGCTTATCGAAATTA
ATACGACTCACTATAGGGAGACCCAAGCTGGCTAGCGTTTAAACTTAAGCTTGGTACCGAGCTCGGATCC
CACCATGTACCCATACGATGTTCCAGATTACGCTGGATCCGGAATGGCGGAGACTAACAACGAATGCAGC
ATCAAGGTGCTTTGCCGATTTCGGCCCCTGAACCAGGCCGAGATTCTGCGGGGGGACAAGTTCATCCCCA
TTTTCCAAGGGGACGACAGCGTCATTATTGGGGGAAAGCCATATGTCTTTGACCGCGTCTTCCCCCCAAA
CACCACTCAGGAGCAGGTTTACCACGCCTGTGCCATGCAGATCGTCAAAGACGTCCTTGCTGGTTACAAT
GGCACAATCTTCGCTTATGGACAGACATCCTCAGGGAAAACGCATACCATGGAGGGGAAGCTGCACGACC
CTCAGCTGATGGGCATCATTCCCCGGATCGCTCGAGACATCTTCAACCACATCTACTCCATGGATGAGAA
CCTTGAATTCCACATTAAGGTATCTTACTTCGAGATTTACCTGGATAAGATCCGTGACCTTTTGGATGTG
ACCAAGACGAACCTGTCCGTGCATGAGGACAAAAACCGGGTGCCGTTTGTCAAGGGTTGTACCGAACGCT
TTGTGTCCAGCCCAGAGGAGATTCTGGATGTGATCGATGAGGGGAAGTCCAACCGTCACGTAGCTGTCAC
CAACATGAACGAGCACAGTTCTCGGAGCCACAGCATCTTCCTCATCAACATCAAGCAGGAGAACGTAGAG
ACCGAGCAGAAGCTCAGCGGGAAGCTGTACCTCGTGGATCTGGCCGGAAGCGAGAAGGTCAGCAAGACAG
GGGCAGAGGGAGCCGTTCTGGACGAGGCAAAGAATATCAACAAGTCGCTGTCGGCCCTGGGGAACGTGAT
CTCTGCACTGGCAGAGGGCACCAAAAGCTATGTGCCGTACCGCGACAGCAAAATGACGAGGATTCTCCAG
GACTCTCTGGAAGGGAACTGCAGGACTACCATGTTCATCTGCTGCTCGCCGTCCAGCTACAATGACGCAG
AGACCAAGTCCACGCTCATGTTTGGGCAGCGGGCGAAGACCATCAAGAACACTGCCTCAGTGAATCTGGA
GCTGACTGCTGAGCAGTGGAAGAAGAAGTATGAGAAGGAGAAGGAGAAGACCAAGACCCAGAAGGAGACA
ATTGCGAAGCTAGAGGCTGAGCTTAGCCGGTGGCGCAATGGAGAGAATGTGCCTGAGACTGAGCGCCTGG
CTGGAGAGGACTCAGCTCTGGGAGCTGAGCTCTGCGAGGAGACCCCTGTGAATGACAACTCATCCATTGT
GGTACGCATCGCACCTGAGGAAAGGCAGAAATATGAGGAAGAGATCCGCCGTCTCTACAAGCAGCTTGAT
GACAAGGATGATGAGATCAACCAGCAGAGCCAGCTCATTGAGAAGCTGAAGCAGCAGATGCTGGACCAGG
AAGAGCTGCTCGTGTCCACTCGGGGAGACAACGAGAAGGTCCAGCGGGAGCTTAGCCACCTGCAGTCCGA
GAACGATGCTGCGAAGGACGAGGTGAAGGAAGTGCTGCAGGCCCTAGAGGAGCTGGCGGTCAACTACGAC
CAGAAGTCCCAGGAGGTGGAGGAGAAGAGCCAGCAGAACCAGCTGCTGGTGGACGAGCTGTCCCAGAAAG
TGGCCACCATGCTGTCCCTGGAGTCCGAGCTACAGCGGCTCCAGGAGGTCAGTGGACACCAGCGAAAGCG
GATCGCTGAGGTGCTGAATGGGCTGATGAGGGACCTGAGTGAGTTCAGTGTCATCGTGGGCAACGGCGAG
ATTAAGCTGCCCGTGGAGATCAGTGGGGCCATCGAGGAGGAGTTCACGGTGGCCCGGCTCTACATCAGCA
AGATCAAGTCGGAGGTGAAGTCCGTGGTTAAGCGATGTCGGCAGCTGGAGAACCTCCAGGTGGAGTGTCA
TCGCAAGATGGAGGTGACCGGTAGGGAGCTGTCATCTTGCCAACTGCTCATCTCACAGCATGAGGCCAAG
ATCCGTTCACTCACGGAGTACATGCAGACTGTGGAGTTGAAGAAACGGCACCTGGAAGAGTCCTACGACT
CCCTGAGCGATGAGCTTGCCAGGCTCCAGGCGCACGAAACTGTACACGAGGTAGCTCTGAAAGACAAGGA
GCCAGACACACAGGACGCGGAGGAGGTGAAGAAGGCCCTGGAACTACAGATGGAGAATCACCGTGAGGCC
CATCACCGGCAGCTGGCCCGCCTCCGGGATGAGATTAATGAGAAACAGAAAACCATTGATGAGCTGAAAG
ACCTGAACCAGAAGCTCCAGTTAGAGCTGGAGAAGCTTCAGGCCGACTATGAGAGGCTGAAGAATGAAGA
GAATGAGAAGAGCGCCAAGCTCCAGGAGCTGACATTTCTGTATGAGCGACATGAGCAGTCCAAGCAGGAC
CTCAAGGGGCTGGAGGAGACAGTTGCCCGTGAACTCCAGACCCTCCACAACCTTCGCAAGCTGTTCGTTC
AAGACGTCACGACTCGAGTCAAGAAAAGTGCAGAAATGGAGCCCGAGGACAGTGGGGGGATTCATTCCCA
AAAGCAGAAGATCTCCTTTCTTGAGAACAACCTGGAACAGCTTACAAAGGTTCACAAACAGCTGGTACGT
GACAATGCAGATCTGCGTTGTGAGCTTCCTAAATTGGAAAAACGACTTCGGGCTACGGCTGAGAGAGTTA
AGGCCCTGGAGGGTGCACTGAAGGAGGCCAAGGAGGGTGCTATGAAGGACAAGCGTAGATACCAGCAGGA
GGTGGACCGCATCAAGGAAGCCGTGCGGTACAAGAGCTCCGGCAAGCGGGGCCATTCTGCCCAGATCGCT
AAGCCTGTGAGGCCTGGCCACTATCCTGCCTCCTCACCCACCAACCCCTACGGCACCCGGAGCCCCGAGT
GTATCAGCTACACCAACAACCTCCTCCAGAACTACCAGAACCTGCACCTGCAGGCTGCGCCTAGCTCCAC
TTCAGATATGTACTTTGCCAGTAGCGGAGCCACATCTGTTGCCCCCTTGGCTTCCTACCAGAAGGCCAAC
ATGGACAATGGAAATGCCACAGATATCAACGACAACAGGAGTGACCTGCCGTGTGGCTATGAGGCTGAGG
ACCAGGCCAAGCTTTTCCCTCTCCACCAAGAGACAGCAGCCAGTTAGAATTCTGCAGATATCCAGCACAG
TGGCGGCCGCTCGAGTCTAGAGGGCCCGTTTAAACCCGCTGATCAGCCTCGACTGTGCCTTCTAGTTGCC
AGCCATCTGTTGTTTGCCCCTCCCCCGTGCCTTCCTTGACCCTGGAAGGTGCCACTCCCACTGTCCTTTC
CTAATAAAATGAGGAAATTGCATCGCATTGTCTGAGTAGGTGTCATTCTATTCTGGGGGGTGGGGTGGGG
CAGGACAGCAAGGGGGAGGATTGGGAAGACAATAGCAGGCATGCTGGGGATGCGGTGGGCTCTATGGCTT
CTGAGGCGGAAAGAACCAGCTGGGGCTCTAGGGGGTATCCCC
[124 nt withheld, positions 4173-4296]
C
[91 nt withheld, positions 4298-4388]
A
[49 nt withheld, positions 4390-4438]
CCTTTGACGTTGGAGTCCACGTTCTTT
[37 nt withheld, positions 4466-4502]
ACCCTATCTCGGTCTATTCTTTTGATTTATAAGGGATTTTGCCGATTTCGGCCTATTGGTTAAAAAATGA
GCTGATTTAACAAAAATTTAACGCGAATTAATTCTGTGGAATGTGTGTCAGTTAGGGTGTGGAAAGTCCC
CAGGCTCCCCAGCAGGCAGAAGTATGCAAAGCATGCATCTCAATTAGTCAGCAACCAGGTGTGGAAAGTC
CCCAGGCTCCCCAGCAGGCAGAAGTATGCAAAGCATGCATCTCAATTAGTCAGCAACCATAGTCCCGCCC
CTAACTCCGCCCATCCCGCCCCTAACTCCGCCCAGTTCCGCCCATTCTCCGCCCCATGGCTGACTAATTT
TTTTTATTTATGCAGAGGCCGAGGCCGCCTCTGCCTCTGAGCTATTCCAGAAGTAGTGAGGAGGCTTTTT
TGGAGGCCTAGGCTTTTGCAAAAAGCTCCCGGGAGCTTGTATATCCATTTTCGGATCTGATCAAGAGACA
GGATGAGGATCGTTTCGCATGATTGAACAAGATGGATTGCACGCAGGTTCTCCGGCCGCTTGGGTGGAGA
GGCTATTCGGCTATGACTGGGCACAACAGACAATCGGCTGCTCTGATGCCGCCGTGTTCCGGCTGTCAGC
GCAGGGGCGCCCGGTTCTTTTTGTCAAGACCGACCTGTCCGGTGCCCTGAATGAACTGCAGGACGAGGCA
GCGCGGCTATCGTGGCTGGCCACGACGGGCGTTCCTTGCGCAGCTGTGCTCGACGTTGTCACTGAAGCGG
GAAGGGACTGGCTGCTATTGGGCGAAGTGCCGGGGCAGGATCTCCTGTCATCTCACCTTGCTCCTGCCGA
GAAAGTATCCATCATGGCTGATGCAATGCGGCGGCTGCATACGCTTGATCCGGCTACCTGCCCATTCGAC
CACCAAGCGAAACATCGCATCGAGCGAGCACGTACTCGGATGGAAGCCGGTCTTGTCGATCAGGATGATC
TGGACGAAGAGCATCAGGGGCTCGCGCCAGCCGAACTGTTCGCCAGGCTCAAGGCGCGCATGCCCGACGG
CGAGGATCTCGTCGTGACCCATGGCGATGCCTGCTTGCCRAATATCATGGTGGAAAATGGCCGCTTTTCT
GGATTCATCGACTGTGGCCGGCTGGGTGTGGCGGACCGCTATCAGGACATAGCGTTGGCTACCCGTGATA
TTGCTGAAGAGCTTGGCGGCGAATGGGCTGACCGCTTCCTCGTGCTTTACGGTATCGCCGCTCCCGATTC
GCAGCGCATCGCCTTCTATCGCCTTCTTGACGAGTTCTTCTGAGCGGGACTCTGGGGTTCGAAATGACCG
ACCAAGCGACGCCCAACCTGCCATCACGAGATTTCGATTCCACCGCCGCCTTCTATGAAAGGTTGGGCTT
CGGAATCGTTTTCCGGGACGCCGGCTGGATGATCCTCCAGCGCGGGGATCTCATGCTGGAGTTCTTCGCC
CACCCCAACTTGTTTATTGCAGCTTATAATGGTTACAAATAAAGCAATAGCATCACAAATTTCACAAATA
AAGCATTTTTTTCACTGCATTCTAGTTGTGGTTTGTCCAAACTCATCAATGTATCTTATCATGTCTGTAT
ACCGTCGACCTCTAGCTAGAGCTTGGCGTAATCATGGTCATAGCTGTTTCCTGTGTGAAATTGTTATCCG
CTCACAATTCCACACAACATACGAGCCGGAAGCATAAAGTGTAAAGCCTGGGGTGCCTAATGAGTGAGCT
AACTCACATTAATTGCGTTGCGCTCACTGCCCGCTTTCCAGTCGGGAAACCTGTCGTGCCAGCTGCATTA
ATGAATCGGCCAACGCGCGGGGAGAGGCGGTTTGCGTATTGGGCGCTCTTCCGCTTCCTCGCTCACTGAC
TCGCTGCGCTCGGTCGTTCGGCTGCGGCGAGCGGTATCAGCTCACTCAAAGGCGGTAATACGGTTATCCA
CAGAATCAGGGGATAACGCAGGAAAGAACATGTGAGCAAAAGGCCAGCAAAAGGCCAGGAACCGTAAAAA
GGCCGCGTTGCTGGCGTTTTTCCATAGGCTCCGCCCCCCTGACGAGCATCACAAAAATCGACGCTCAAGT
CAGAGGTGGCGAAACCCGACAGGACTATAAAGATACCAGGCGTTTCCCCCTGGAAGCTCCCTCGTGCGCT
CTCCTGTTCCGACCCTGCCGCTTACCGGATACCTGTCCGCCTTTCTCCCTTCGGGAAGCGTGGCGCTTTC
TCATAGCTCACGCTGTAGGTATCTCAGTTCGGTGTAGGTCGTTCGCTCCAAGCTGGGCTGTGTGCACGAA
CCCCCCGTTCAGCCCGACCGCTGCGCCTTATCCGGTAACTATCGTCTTGAGTCCAACCCGGTAAGACACG
ACTTATCGCCACTGGCAGCAGCCACTGGTAACAGGATTAGCAGAGCGAGGTATGTAGGCGGTGCTACAGA
GTTCTTGAAGTGGTGGCCTAACTACGGCTACACTAGAAGAACAGTATTTGGTATCTGCGCTCTGCTGAAG
CCAGTTACCTTCGGAAAAAGAGTTGGTAGCTCTTGATCCGGCAAACAAACCACCGCTGGTAGCGGTGGTT
TTTTTGTTTGCAAGCAGCAGATTACGCGCAGAAAAAAAGGATCTCAAGAAGATCCTTTGATCTTTTCTAC
GGGGTCTGACGCTCAGTGGAACGAAAACTCACGTTAAGGGATTTTGGTCATGAGATTATCAAAAAGGATC
TTCACCTAGATCCTTTTAAATTAAAAATGAAGTTTTAAATCAATCTAAAGTATATATGAGTAAACTTGGT
CTGACAGTTACCAATGCTTAATCAGTGAGGCACCTATCTCAGCGATCTGTCTATTTCGTTCATCCATAGT
TGCCTGACTCCCCGTCGTGTAGATAACTACGATACGGGAGGGCTTACCATCTGGCCCCAGTGCTGCAATG
ATACCGCGAGACCCACGCTCACCGGCTCCAGATTTATCAGCAATAAACCAGCCAGCCGGAAGGGCCGAGC
GCAGAAGTGGTCCTGCAACTTTATCCGCCTCCATCCAGTCTATTAATTGTTGCCGGGAAGCTAGAGTAAG
TAGTTCGCCAGTTAATAGTTTGCGCAACGTTGTTGCCATTGCTACAGGCATCGTGGTGTCACGCTCGTCG
TTTGGTATGGCTTCATTCAGCTCCGGTTCCCAACGATCAAGGCGAGTTACATGATCCCCCATGTTGTGCA
AAAAAGCGGTTAGCTCCTTCGGTCCTCCGATCGTTGTCAGAAGTAAGTTGGCCGCAGTGTTATCACTCAT
GGTTATGGCAGCACTGCATAATTCTCTTACTGTCATGCCATCCGTAAGATGCTTTTCTGTGACTGGTGAG
TACTCAACCAAGTCATTCTGAGAATAGTGTATGCGGCGACCGAGTTGCTCTTGCCCGGCGTCAATACGGG
ATAATACCGCGCCACATAGCAGAACTTTAAAAGTGCTCATCATTGGAAAACGTTCTTCGGGGCGAAAACT
CTCAAGGATCTTACCGCTGTTGAGATCCAGTTCGATGTAACCCACTCGTGCACCCAACTGATCTTCAGCA
TCTTTTACTTTCACCAGCGTTTCTGGGTGAGCAAAAACAGGAAGGCAAAATGCCGCAAAAAAGGGAATAA
GGGCGACACGGAAATGTTGAATACTCATACTCTTCCTTTTTCAATATTATTGAAGCATTTATCAGGGTTA
TTGTCTCATGAGCGGATACATATTTGAATGTATTTAGAAAAATAAACAAATAGGGGTTCCGCGCACATTT
CCCCGAAAAGTGCCACCTGACGTCGACGGATCGGGAGATCTCCCGATCCCCTATGGTGCACTCTCAGTAC
AATCTGCTCTGATGCCGCATAGTTAAGCCAGTATCTGCTCCCTGCTTGTGTGTTGGAGGTCGCTGAGTAG
TGCGCGAGCAAAATTTAAGCTACAACAAGGCAAGGCTTGACCGACAATTGCATGAAGAATCTGCTTAGGG
TTAGGCGTTTTGCGCTGCTTCGCGATGTACGGGCCAGATATACGCGTT
Features (pLannotate 1.2.2; 21 found; start..end, strand, type, name):
      1..380     +  enhancer       CMV enhancer: human cytomegalovirus immediate early enhancer
    381..584     +  promoter       CMV promoter: human cytomegalovirus (CMV) immediate early promoter
    580..613     +  LTR            5' LTR (truncated) (fragment): truncated 5' long terminal repeat (LTR) from HIV-1
    629..647     +  promoter       T7 promoter: promoter for bacteriophage T7 RNA polymerase
    708..734     +  CDS            3xHA (fragment): three tandem HA epitope tags
    744..3824    +  CDS            Kif5a: KIF5A_MOUSE - Also known as Kiaa4086, Kif5, Nkhc1. Experimental evidence at protein level: Swiss-Prot protein existence level 1. Microtubule-dependent motor required for slow axonal transport of neurofilament proteins (NFH, NFM and NFL) (PubMed:12682084). Can induce formation of neurite-like membrane protrusions in non-neuronal cells in a ZFYVE27-dependent manner. The ZFYVE27-KIF5A complex contributes to the vesicular transport of VAPA, VAPB, SURF4, RAB11A, RAB11B and RTN3 proteins in neurons (PubMed:21976701). Required for anterograde axonal transportation of MAPK8IP3/JIP3 which is essential
   3903..4127    +  polyA_signal   bGH poly(A) signal: bovine growth hormone polyadenylation signal
   4131..4152    +  promoter       SV40 promoter (fragment): SV40 enhancer and early promoter
   4173..4601    +  rep_origin     f1 ori (sequence partly withheld): f1 bacteriophage origin of replication; arrow indicates direction of (+) strand synthesis
   4615..4944    +  promoter       SV40 promoter: SV40 enhancer and early promoter
   5011..5802    +  CDS            neo: KKA2_KLEPN - Also known as kan, nptII. Experimental evidence at protein level: Swiss-Prot protein existence level 1. Resistance to kanamycin, neomycin, paromomycin, ribostamycin, butirosin and gentamicin B. From Klebsiella pneumoniae.
   5826..5984    +  CDS            ble (fragment): BLE_KLEPN - Experimental evidence at protein level: Swiss-Prot protein existence level 1. Binding protein with a strong affinity to the bleomycin family of antibiotics. Binds to CL990; an antimitotic-antibiotic compound. From Klebsiella pneumoniae.
   5979..6100    +  polyA_signal   SV40 poly(A) signal: SV40 polyadenylation signal
   6173..6189    -  protein_bind   lac operator: The lac repressor binds to the lac operator to inhibit transcription in E. coli. This inhibition can be relieved by adding lactose or isopropyl-β-D-thiogalactopyranoside (IPTG). lac repressor encoded by lacI
   6197..6227    -  promoter       lac promoter: promoter for the E. coli lac operon
   6242..6263    -  protein_bind   CAP binding site: CAP binding activates transcription in the presence of cAMP. E. coli catabolite activator protein
   6276..6368    -  CDS            lacI (fragment): lac repressor; lacI; The lac repressor binds to the lac operator to inhibit transcription in E. coli. This inhibition can be relieved by adding lactose or isopropyl-β-D-thiogalactopyranoside (IPTG).
   6551..7139    -  rep_origin     ori: high-copy-number ColE1/pMB1/pBR322/pUC origin of replication
   7310..8170    -  CDS            AmpR: β-lactamase; bla; confers resistance to ampicillin, carbenicillin, and related antibiotics
   8171..8275    -  promoter       AmpR promoter: bla
   8334..8386    -  misc_feature   bom (fragment): basis of mobility region from pBR322
