[The description below was written by a language model from this plasmid's Addgene catalogue record and pLannotate feature annotations shown in this document.]
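Description:
HA-KIF5A is a mammalian expression plasmid built on the pcDNA3.1 backbone that drives production of mouse KIF5A, a neuronal kinesin-1 heavy chain, carrying an N-terminal HA epitope tag. The sequenced construct is about 8.5 kb. It is maintained in E. coli as a high-copy plasmid through a ColE1/pUC-type origin and selected with ampicillin via the β-lactamase gene. An f1 origin is also present, a standard backbone element that allows single-stranded DNA production.

The expression cassette begins with the human cytomegalovirus immediate-early enhancer and promoter, followed by a T7 promoter that can serve for in vitro transcription or as a priming site. Downstream lies a short HA-coding segment, annotated as a fragment of a 3xHA tag and whose length is consistent with a single HA epitope. It is followed almost immediately by the Kif5a open reading frame, and the transcript is terminated by the bovine growth hormone polyadenylation signal. A separate SV40 early promoter drives the neomycin phosphotransferase gene with an SV40 poly(A) signal, which permits G418 selection of stably transfected mammalian cells. Small annotated fragments (HIV-1 LTR, ble, lacI, bom) appear to be short backbone matches rather than functional parts.

KIF5A is a microtubule-dependent motor involved in anterograde axonal transport. The tag allows the protein to be detected or immunoprecipitated with anti-HA antibodies after transfection. The associated publication concerns binding and transport of SFPQ-RNA granules by KIF5A/KLC1 motors in axon survival, suggesting use in interaction and transport studies. The restriction sites used for cloning are not recorded.
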