Addgene plasmid #166958: HA-KIF5A
Purpose: Expresses HA-tagged KIF5A protein in pcDNA3.1
Depositing lab: Rosalind Segal. Depositing organization: Dana-Farber Cancer Institute. Publication: Binding and transport of SFPQ-RNA granules by KIF5A/KLC1 motors promotes axon survival. Fukuda Y, Pazyra-Murphy MF, Silagi ES, Tasdemir-Yilmaz OE, Li Y, Rose L, Yeoh ZC, Vangos NE, Geffken EA, Seo HS, Adelmant G, Bird GH, Walensky LD, Marto JA, Dhe-Paganon S, Segal RA. J Cell Biol. 2021 Jan 4;220(1). pii: 211577. doi: 10.1083/jcb.202005051. PubMed 33284322.
Backbone
  Vector backbone: pcDNA3.1
  Vector type: Mammalian Expression
Growth in bacteria
  Bacterial resistance: Ampicillin, 100 μg/mL
  Growth temperature: 37°C
  Growth strain: DH5alpha
  Copy number: High Copy
Gene/Insert
  Gene/Insert name: KIF5A
  Species: M. musculus (mouse)
  Insert size (bp): 3123
  Entrez Gene: Kif5a (a.k.a. D10Bwg0738e, Khc, Kif5, Kns, mKIAA4086)
  Promoter: CMV
  Tag / fusion protein: HA (N terminal on insert)
  Cloning method: Restriction Enzyme; 5′ cloning site Unknown (unknown if destroyed); 3′ cloning site Unknown (unknown if destroyed)
  Sequencing primers: 5′ CMV F; 3′ M13
Terms and licenses: Academic/Nonprofit Terms; Industry Terms: Not Available to Industry
How to cite: HA-KIF5A was a gift from Rosalind Segal (Addgene plasmid # 166958 ; http://n2t.net/addgene:166958 ; RRID:Addgene_166958)
